>Addgene plasmid #81716 | pDONR223_WNK3_p.E417Q | addgene full sequence | sequence record 168693 | Addgene NGS Result
AAAAGATCAAAGGATCTTCTTGAGATCCTTTTTTTCTGCGCGTAATCTGCTGCTTGCAAACAAAAAAACC
ACCGCTACCAGCGGTGGTTTGTTTGCCGGATCAAGAGCTACCAACTCTTTTTCCGAAGGTAACTGGCTTC
AGCAGAGCGCAGATACCAAATACTGTTCTTCTAGTGTAGCCGTAGTTAGGCCACCACTTCAAGAACTCTG
TAGCACCGCCTACATACCTCGCTCTGCTAATCCTGTTACCAGTGGCTGCTGCCAGTGGCGATAAGTCGTG
TCTTACCGGGTTGGACTCAAGACGATAGTTACCGGATAAGGCGCAGCGGTCGGGCTGAACGGGGGGTTCG
TGCACACAGCCCAGCTTGGAGCGAACGACCTACACCGAACTGAGATACCTACAGCGTGAGCTATGAGAAA
GCGCCACGCTTCCCGAAGGGAGAAAGGCGGACAGGTATCCGGTAAGCGGCAGGGTCGGAACAGGAGAGCG
CACGAGGGAGCTTCCAGGGGGAAACGCCTGGTATCTTTATAGTCCTGTCGGGTTTCGCCACCTCTGACTT
GAGCGTCGATTTTTGTGATGCTCGTCAGGGGGGCGGAGCCTATGGAAAAACGCCAGCAACGCGGCCTTTT
TACGGTTCCTGGCCTTTTGCTGGCCTTTTGCTCACATGTTCTTTCCTGCGTTATCCCCTGATTCTGTGGA
TAACCGTATTACCGCCTTTGAGTGAGCTGATACCGCTCGCCGCAGCCGAACGACCGAGCGCAGCGAGTCA
GTGAGCGAGGAAGCGGAAGAGCGCCCAATACGCAAACCGCCTCTCCCCGCGCGTTGGCCGATTCATTAAT
GCAGCTGGCACGACAGGTTTCCCGACTGGAAAGCGGGCAGTGAGCGCAACGCAATTAATACGCGTACCGC
TAGCCAGGAAGAGTTTGTAGAAACGCAAAAAGGCCATCCGTCAGGATGGCCTTCTGCTTAGTTTGATGCC
TGGCAGTTTATGGCGGGCGTCCTGCCCGCCACCCTCCGGGCCGTTGCTTCACAACGTTCAAATCCGCTCC
CGGCGGATTTGTCCTACTCAGGAGAGCGTTCACCGACAAACAACAGATAAAACGAAAGGCCCAGTCTTCC
GACTGAGCCTTTCGTTTTATTTGATGCCTGGCAGTTCCCTACTCTCGCGTTAACGCTAGCATGGATGTTT
TCCCAGTCACGACGTTGTAAAACGACGGCCAGTCTTAAGCTCGGGCCCCAAATAATGATTTTATTTTGAC
TGATAGTGACCTGTTCGTTGCAACAAATTGATGAGCAATGCTTTTTTATAATGCCAACTTTGTACAAAAA
AGTTGGCACCATGGCCACTGATTCAGGGGATCCAGCCAGCACAGAAGATTCTGAGAAACCTGATGGAATT
TCATTTGAAAACAGAGTTCCCCAGGTCGCTGCAACTTTGACAGTAGAAGCTAGACTAAAGGAGAAAAACA
GTACCTTCTCTGCTTCTGGGGAAACTGTAGAAAGGAAGAGATTTTTCCGAAAGAGTGTTGAAATGACGGA
AGATGACAAAGTTGCCGAATCATCCCCCAAAGATGAGAGAATTAAGGCTGCAATGAATATTCCAAGAGTA
GATAAGCTTCCTTCAAATGTGTTGAGAGGTGGACAAGAAGTTAAATATGAACAGTGTTCAAAGTCAACCT
CAGAAATCTCAAAAGATTGTTTCAAGGAGAAAAATGAAAAGGAAATGGAAGAAGAAGCAGAAATGAAGGC
TGTAGCTACTTCTCCTAGTGGCAGATTCCTGAAATTTGACATAGAACTAGGAAGAGGAGCATTTAAAACA
GTATATAAAGGACTGGACACTGAAACATGGGTTGAGGTTGCTTGGTGTGAGCTGCAGGACCGAAAGTTAA
CCAAAGCTGAGCAGCAAAGATTCAAGGAAGAAGCAGAGATGTTGAAGGGTCTCCAGCACCCCAATATAGT
TCGATTTTATGATTCCTGGGAATCTATATTAAAAGGAAAGAAATGTATTGTATTAGTGACTGAACTAATG
ACATCTGGGACCTTAAAGACGTACTTAAAACGATTTAAAGTCATGAAACCAAAGGTCTTAAGGAGCTGGT
GCAGGCAAATTTTAAAGGGGTTGCAGTTCTTGCACACTAGGACTCCTCCTATTATTCACCGGGATCTGAA
GTGTGACAATATTTTCATCACGGGACCCACTGGATCTGTGAAGATTGGTGATCTAGGATTAGCCACCTTA
ATGCGTACCTCATTTGCTAAGAGTGTCATTGGAACTCCTGAGTTTATGGCTCCAGAGATGTATGAAGAAC
ACTATGATGAATCCGTAGATGTTTATGCTTTTGGAATGTGTATGCTGGAAATGGCCACATCGGAGTATCC
TTATTCTGAGTGTCAGAATGCAGCTCAAATATACCGGAAAGTAACTAGTGGCATAAAACCAGCCAGCTTC
AATAAAGTCACTGATCCTGAAGTCAAAGAAATCATTGAAGGATGTATTCGTCAAAACAAATCTGAAAGGT
TGTCTATCAGGGACCTATTAAACCATGCATTTTTTGCTGAGGATACAGGACTGAGGGTGGAGTTAGCACA
AGAAGATGATTGCTCAAATTCATCCCTTGCTTTAAGACTCTGGGTTGAAGACCCTAAAAAATTGAAAGGC
AAACACAAAGACAATGAAGCTATTGAATTTAGTTTCAACTTAGAAACAGATACACCTGAGGAAGTAGCAT
ATGAAATGGTCAAGTCTGGGTTCTTCCATGAAAGTGATTCCAAAGCTGTTGCTAAATCCATTAGAGACCG
GGTGACGCCAATAAAGAAGACAAGAGAGAAGAAGCCTGCTGGCTGTTTGGAAGAACGCAGGGATTCTCAG
TGCAAGTCTATGGGGAATGTATTCCCTCAGCCCCAGAATACAACTTTACCCCTTGCTCCCGCTCAGCAAA
CTGGGGCTGAATGTGAAGAAACTGAAGTTGATCAACATGTTAGACAACAGCTTCTACAAAGAAAACCACA
GCAGCACTGCTCCTCTGTTACAGGTGACAATTTGTCTGAGGCAGGAGCTGCATCAGTTATACATTCAGAT
ACTTCAAGTCAGCCCAGTGTAGCCTATTCCTCAAATCAAACGATGGGCTCTCAAATGGTTTCTAATATCC
CGCAGGCTGAAGTAAATGTTCCAGGGCAAATTTATTCATCTCAGCAACTAGTAGGACATTACCAGCAAGT
TTCAGGGTTACAGAAGCATTCAAAGCTGACTCAGCCGCAGATTTTGCCTTTGGTTCAAGGTCAGTCCACT
GTTTTACCTGTACATGTCCTTGGACCGACAGTTGTTTCACAACCCCAGGTTTCCCCATTAACTGTTCAGA
AGGTCCCACAGATAAAGCCTGTATCCCAACCAGTTGGAGCTGAACAACAAGCAGCTCTTCTAAAACCAGA
TTTAGTTCGAAGCTTGAATCAAGATGTGGCAACTACGAAGGAAAACGTCAGTAGCCCTGATAACCCAAGT
GGAAATGGCAAACAGGATCGGATCAAACAGAGAAGAGCTTCCTGTCCCCGACCAGAGAAGGGGACTAAAT
TTCAGCTTACCGTCCTTCAGGTATCAACCTCTGGAGATAACATGGTAGAGTGTCAGCTGGAGACACACAA
CAACAAGATGGTCACCTTCAAGTTTGATGTTGATGGTGATGCGCCAGAGGATATTGCAGACTATATGGTT
GAAGATAACTTTGTGCTGGAAAGTGAGAAAGAAAAATTTGTAGAAGAATTGAGAGCTATTGTAGGTCAAG
CCCAGGAGATCCTTCATGTCCACTTTGCCACAGAAAGAGCCACTGGAGTTGATTCTATTACTGTGGACTC
CAACAGTAGCCAGACAGGGTCATCTGAACAAGTACAGATAAATTCTACATCTACTCAAACCAGCAATGAA
TCTGCTCCTCAGTCATCCCCAGTTGGTCGGTGGCGATTCTGTATCAATCAGACGATAAGAAACCGTGAGA
CTCAGTCTCCTCCTTCTCTTCAGCATTCCATGTCTGCGGTTCCTGGCCGACATCCACTTCCTAGTCCAAA
AAACACAAGTAATAAGGAAATATCACGGGACACATTGCTCACTATAGAAAATAATCCATGCCACCGTGCA
CTTTTCACCTCCAAATCAGAACACAAGGATGTGGTTGATGGTAAGATTTCTGAATGTGCTAGTGTAGAAA
CCAAGCAGCCAGCTATACTTTATCAAGTGGAAGATAACAGGCAGATAATGGCACCAGTTACTAATAGTTC
CAGTTACTCTACTACTTCAGTTCGTGCAGTTCCAGCTGAATGTGAGGGACTCACCAAACAAGCAAGCATA
TTCATACCTGTGTATCCATGTCACCAAACTGCCAGTCAGGCTGATGCACTTATGTCCCATCCTGGCGAAT
CAACTCAGACTTCTGGTAACTCTCTTACAACTCTGGCATTTGATCAAAAGCCTCAAACCTTATCAGTACA
GCAGCCAGCTATGGATGCAGAGTTTATTTCTCAAGAAGGAGAAACTACAGTGAACACTGAAGCAAGTTCT
CCTAAGACAGTCATTCCCACTCAGACCCCTGGCCTTGAACCAACTACCCTTCAACCCACTACTGTCCTGG
AATCAGATGGAGAAAGACCTCCAAAACTGGAGTTTGCAGACAACCGAATTAAAACTCTGGATGAAAAATT
AAGAAACTTGCTCTATCAGGAGCACAGCATCTCTAGCATCTATCCCGAGAGTCAGAAGGATACCCAAAGC
ATAGACTCTCCATTTTCTTCCTCTGCTGAAGATACCCTCTCCTGTCCAGTGACAGAAGTCATAGCCATCA
GTCACTGTGGAATTAAAGATAGCCCTGTACAATCCCCTAATTTCCAACAGACAGGCTCTAAGCTTCTGTC
CAATGTGGCTGCAAGTCAGCCTGCTAATATATCAGTGTTCAAAAGGGACCTGAATGTGATAACTTCTGTA
CCCAGCGAATTGTGTTTACATGAGATGTCCTCAGATGCTTCACTTCCAGGGGATCCAGAGGCCTATCCTG
CTGCTGTGTCAAGCGGTGGAGCCATTCATCTGCAGACAGGAGTGGAAACAGAAGAGATGAGATCAGCAAT
TGCTCCTGATCCCATTCCTCTGACACGGGAGTCCACAGCTGATACTAGGGCTTTGAATAGATGTAAAGCG
ATGAGTGGATCATTTCAGCGGGGTCGGTTCCAGGTGATTACAATTCCTCAGCAGCAGTCAGCAAAAATGA
CATCTTTTGGAATAGAACACATATCAGTGTTCAGTGAGACAAACCATTCTAGTGAAGAAGCCTTTATTAA
AACAGCAAAGTCTCAGTTGGTAGAAATAGAACCTGCCACACAAAATCCAAAAACTTCGTTTTCTTATGAG
AAGTTACAAGCTCTTCAGGAAACCTGTAAAGAAAATAAAGGAGTTCCCAAACAAGGTGACAACTTCTTAT
CTTTCAGCGCAGCTTGTGAGACTGATGTATCTTCAGTGACCCCAGAAAAGGAATTTGAAGAAACTTCAGC
CACAGGAAGTAGCATGCAGTCTGGATCTGAACTGTTGCTTAAAGAGAGAGAGATATTGACTGCTGGGAAA
CAGCCTAGCTCTGATAGTGAATTTTCAGCCAGTCTTGCTGGCAGTGGAAAGTCAGTGGCAAAGACTGGTC
CAGAGAGTAATCAGTGCTTACCACACCACGAAGAACAAGCTTATGCTCAAACACAGAGTTCACTCTTCTA
TTCGCCATCTTCCCCAATGAGCAGTGATGATGAATCAGAAATAGAGGATGAGGACTTGAAGGTGGAGCTT
CAAAGATTACGAGAAAAACACATTCAGGAGGTGGTAAATCTTCAAACCCAGCAGAATAAGGAGCTGCAGG
AGCTCTATGAACGCCTTCGGTCAATTAAAGATAGCAAAACCCAATCTACTGAGATTCCTTTGCCACCTGC
ATCACCACGTCGACCAAGATCTTTCAAAAGCAAACTTCGAAGCCGCCCCCAGTCCTTGACACATGTGGAC
AATGGCATAGTTGCTACAGATCCACTGTGTGTGGAGAGTAATGCAGCATCATGCCAACAGTCTCCAGCCA
GTAAAAAAGGGATGTTCACAGATGACTTACACAAGCTGGTGGATGACTGGACAAAGGAAGCAGTAGGAAA
TTCTCTTATTAAGCCAAGTTTAAACCAACTTAAACAAAGTCAACACAAACTAGAGACAGAAAACTGGAAT
AAAGTATCTGAAAATACTCCGTCTACTATGGGCTACACATCAACATGGATTTCTTCTCTGTCCCAAATCC
GTGGAGCTGTCCCAACTTCCTTGCCACAAGGACTCTCACTCCCTTCATTTCCTGGGCCATTATCATCATA
TGGAATGCCTCACGTTTGTCAGTATAATGCTGTGGCGGGGGCGGGGTATCCAGTACAGTGGGTAGGAATT
TCAGGAACAACACAACAATCTGTAGTAATTCCCGCCCAATCTGGGGGACCATTCCAGCCAGGGATGAATA
TGCAGGCATTTCCAACTTCATCAGTGCAGAATCCTGCCACAATCCCTCCTGGTCCTAAATGATTGCCAAC
TTTCTTGTACAAAGTTGGCATTATAAGAAAGCATTGCTTATCAATTTGTTGCAACGAACAGGTCACTATC
AGTCAAAATAAAATCATTATTTGCCATCCAGCTGATATCCCCTATAGTGAGTCGTATTACATGGTCATAG
CTGTTTCCTGGCAGCTCTGGCCCGTGTCTCAAAATCTCTGATGTTACATTGCACAAGATAAAAATATATC
ATCATGCCTCCTCTAGACCAGCCAGGACAGAAATGCCTCGACTTCGCTGCTACCCAAGGTTGCCGGGTGA
CGCACACCGTGGAAACGGATGAAGGCACGAACCCAGTGGACATAAGCCTGTTCGGTTCGTAAGCTGTAAT
GCAAGTAGCGTATGCGCTCACGCAACTGGTCCAGAACCTTGACCGAACGCAGCGGTGGTAACGGCGCAGT
GGCGGTTTTCATGGCTTGTTATGACTGTTTTTTTGGGGTACAGTCTATGCCTCGGGCATCCAAGCAGCAA
GCGCGTTACGCCGTGGGTCGATGTTTGATGTTATGGAGCAGCAACGATGTTACGCAGCAGGGCAGTCGCC
CTAAAACAAAGTTAAACATTATGAGGGAAGCGGTGATCGCCGAAGTATCGACTCAACTATCAGAGGTAGT
TGGCGTCATCGAGCGCCATCTCGAACCGACGTTGCTGGCCGTACATTTGTACGGCTCCGCAGTGGATGGC
GGCCTGAAGCCACACAGTGATATTGATTTGCTGGTTACGGTGACCGTAAGGCTTGATGAAACAACGCGGC
GAGCTTTGATCAACGACCTTTTGGAAACTTCGGCTTCCCCTGGAGAGAGCGAGATTCTCCGCGCTGTAGA
AGTCACCATTGTTGTGCACGACGACATCATTCCGTGGCGTTATCCAGCTAAGCGCGAACTGCAATTTGGA
GAATGGCAGCGCAATGACATTCTTGCAGGTATCTTCGAGCCAGCCACGATCGACATTGATCTGGCTATCT
TGCTGACAAAAGCAAGAGAACATAGCGTTGCCTTGGTAGGTCCAGCGGCGGAGGAACTCTTTGATCCGGT
TCCTGAACAGGATCTATTTGAGGCGCTAAATGAAACCTTAACGCTATGGAACTCGCCGCCCGACTGGGCT
GGCGATGAGCGAAATGTAGTGCTTACGTTGTCCCGCATTTGGTACAGCGCAGTAACCGGCAAAATCGCGC
CGAAGGATGTCGCTGCCGACTGGGCAATGGAGCGCCTGCCGGCCCAGTATCAGCCCGTCATACTTGAAGC
TAGACAGGCTTATCTTGGACAAGAAGAAGATCGCTTGGCCTCGCGCGCAGATCAGTTGGAAGAATTTGTC
CACTACGTGAAAGGCGAGATCACCAAGGTAGTCGGCAAATAACCCTCGAGCCACCCATGACCAAAATCCC
TTAACGTGAGTTACGCGTCGTTCCACTGAGCGTCAGACCCCGTAG
Features (pLannotate 1.2.2; 12 found; start..end, strand, type, name):
     20..608     +  rep_origin     ori: high-copy-number ColE1/pMB1/pBR322/pUC origin of replication
    791..883     +  CDS            lacI (fragment): lac repressor; lacI; The lac repressor binds to the lac operator to inhibit transcription in E. coli. This inhibition can be relieved by adding lactose or isopropyl-β-D-thiogalactopyranoside (IPTG).
    938..965     -  terminator     rrnB T2 terminator: transcription terminator T2 from the E. coli rrnB gene
   1097..1140    +  terminator     rrnB T1 terminator: Escherichia coli rrnB; transcription terminator T1 from the E. coli rrnB gene
   1187..1223    -  CDS            lacZα (fragment): LacZα fragment of β-galactosidase; lacZ fragment
   1240..1335    +  protein_bind   attL3: mutant version of attL; recombination site for the Gateway® LR reaction LR Clonase™
   1341..6569    +  CDS            WNK3: WNK3_HUMAN - Also known as KIAA1566 From Homo sapiens (Human).
   6577..6672    -  protein_bind   attL3: mutant version of attL; recombination site for the Gateway® LR reaction LR Clonase™
   6691..6709    -  promoter       T7 promoter: promoter for bacteriophage T7 RNA polymerase
   6899..6922    +  promoter       Pc promoter (fragment): intI1 (promoter lies within the coding sequence); class 1 integron promoter
   7098..7154    +  CDS            GmR (fragment): gentamycin acetyltransferase; aacC1; confers resistance to gentamycin
   7161..7952    +  CDS            SmR: aminoglycoside adenylyltransferase (Murphy, 1985); aadA; confers resistance to spectinomycin and streptomycin
