[The description below was written by a language model from this plasmid's Addgene catalogue record and pLannotate feature annotations shown in this document.]
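Description:
pDONR223_WNK3_p.E417Q is a Gateway entry clone built on the Invitrogen pDONR223 backbone and carrying the human WNK3 open reading frame with an E417Q point substitution. It is a bacterial shuttle and storage plasmid rather than an expression vector. It replicates in E. coli at high copy from a ColE1/pUC-type origin and is selected with spectinomycin through the aadA (SmR) aminoglycoside adenylyltransferase gene. That gene sits downstream of a class 1 integron Pc promoter fragment and a short remnant of a gentamicin resistance gene. The sequenced record is about 8 kb, consistent with a roughly 5.2 kb insert in the 2.8 kb backbone.

The WNK3 coding sequence is flanked on both sides by attL recombination sites. The automated annotation labels both as attL3, but in either case they are the sites used by LR Clonase to move the ORF into attR-containing destination vectors. No promoter drives the insert in this plasmid. rrnB T1 and T2 terminators lie upstream of the cassette and insulate it from read-through transcription. A T7 promoter lies just beyond the downstream attL site, pointing back toward the insert, and small lacI and lacZα fragments are backbone remnants. The clone is in the "closed" configuration, with a stop codon directly after the ORF, so it yields native C-terminal or N-terminally tagged protein after transfer but cannot be used for C-terminal fusions.

The plasmid belongs to the Target Accelerator Plasmid Collection, a set of wild-type and mutant alleles assembled for the systematic functional testing of rare cancer-associated variants. It serves as the source clone for moving this WNK3 kinase variant into expression vectors of choice.
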