Addgene plasmid #81716: pDONR223_WNK3_p.E417Q
Purpose: Gateway Donor vector containing WNK3, part of the Target Accelerator Plasmid Collection.
Depositing lab: Jesse Boehm & William Hahn & David Root. Depositing organization: Broad Institute. Publication: Systematic Functional Interrogation of Rare Cancer Variants Identifies Oncogenic Alleles. Kim E, Ilic N, Shrestha Y, Zou L, Kamburov A, Zhu C, Yang X, Lubonja R, Tran N, Nguyen C, Lawrence MS, Piccioni F, Bagul M, Doench JG, Chouinard CR, Wu X, Hogstrom L, Natoli T, Tamayo P, Horn H, Corsello SM, Lage K, Root DE, Subramanian A, Golub TR, Getz G, Boehm JS, Hahn WC. Cancer Discov. 2016 Jul;6(7):714-26. doi: 10.1158/2159-8290.CD-16-0160. Epub 2016 May 4. PubMed 27147599.
Backbone
  Vector backbone: pDONR223
  Backbone manufacturer: Invitrogen
  Backbone size w/o insert (bp): 2790
  Vector type: Gateway Entry vector
Growth in bacteria
  Bacterial resistance: Spectinomycin, 50 μg/mL
  Growth temperature: 37°C
  Growth strain: DH5alpha
  Copy number: High Copy
Gene/Insert
  Gene/Insert name: WNK3 (alt name: NM_001002838.3)
  Species: H. sapiens (human)
  Mutation: E417Q
  Entrez Gene: WNK3 (a.k.a. PRKWNK3)
  Promoter: None
  Cloning method: Gateway Cloning
  Sequencing primers: 5′ M13pUC-fwd; 3′ M13-Rev
Terms and licenses: Academic/Nonprofit Terms; Industry Terms: Not Available to Industry
Depositor comments: Closed state: Stop codon immediately follows insert
How to cite: pDONR223_WNK3_p.E417Q was a gift from Jesse Boehm & William Hahn & David Root (Addgene plasmid # 81716 ; http://n2t.net/addgene:81716 ; RRID:Addgene_81716)
