>Addgene plasmid #81716 | pDONR223_WNK3_p.E417Q | depositor partial sequence | sequence record 155035 | Insert sequence
ATGGCCACTGATTCAGGGGATCCAGCCAGCACAGAAGATTCTGAGAAACCTGATGGAATTTCATTTGAAA
ACAGAGTTCCCCAGGTCGCTGCAACTTTGACAGTAGAAGCTAGACTAAAGGAGAAAAACAGTACCTTCTC
TGCTTCTGGGGAAACTGTAGAAAGGAAGAGATTTTTCCGAAAGAGTGTTGAAATGACGGAAGATGACAAA
GTTGCCGAATCATCCCCCAAAGATGAGAGAATTAAGGCTGCAATGAATATTCCAAGAGTAGATAAGCTTC
CTTCAAATGTGTTGAGAGGTGGACAAGAAGTTAAATATGAACAGTGTTCAAAGTCAACCTCAGAAATCTC
AAAAGATTGTTTCAAGGAGAAAAATGAAAAGGAAATGGAAGAAGAAGCAGAAATGAAGGCTGTAGCTACT
TCTCCTAGTGGCAGATTCCTGAAATTTGACATAGAACTAGGAAGAGGAGCATTTAAAACAGTATATAAAG
GACTGGACACTGAAACATGGGTTGAGGTTGCTTGGTGTGAGCTGCAGGACCGAAAGTTAACCAAAGCTGA
GCAGCAAAGATTCAAGGGAAGAAGCAGAGATGTTGAAGGGTCTCCAGCACCCCAATATAGTTCGATTTTA
TGATTCCTGGGAATCTATATTAAAAGGAAAGAAATGTATTGTATTAGTGACTGAACTAATGACATCTGGG
ACCTTAAAGACGTACTTAAAACGATTTAAAGTCATGAAACCAAAGGTCTTAAGGAGCTGGTGCAGGCAAA
TTTTAAAGGGGTTGCAGTTCTTGCACACTAGGACTCCTCCTATTATTCACCGGGATCTGAAGTGTGACAA
TATTTTCATCACGGGACCCACTGGATCTGTGAAGATTGGTGATCTAGGATTAGCCACCTTAATGCGTACC
TCATTTGCTAAGAGTGTCATTGGAACTCCTGAGTTTATGGCTCCAGAGATGTATGAAGAACACTATGATG
AATCCGTAGATGTTTATGCTTTTGGAATGTGTATGCTGGAAATGGCCACATCGGAGTATCCTTATTCTGA
GTGTCAGAATGCAGCTCAATATACCGGAAGTAACTAGTGGCATAAAACCAGCCAGCTTCAATAAAGTCAC
TGATCCTGAAGTCAAAGAAATCATTGAAGGATGTATTCGTCAAAACAAATCTGAAAGGTTGTCTATCAGG
GACCTATTAAACCATGCATTTTTTGCTGAGGATACAGGACTGAGGGTGGAGTTAGCACAAGAAGATGATT
GCTCAAATTCATCCCTTGCTTTAAGACTCTGGGTTGAAGACCCTAAAAAATTGAAAGGCAAACACAAAGA
CAATGAAGCTATTGAATTTAGTTTCAACTTAGAAACAGATACACCTGAGGAAGTAGCATATGAAATGGTC
AAGTCTGGGTTCTTCCATGAAAGTGATTCCAAAGCTGTTGCTAAATCCATTAGAGACCGGGTGACGCCAA
TAAAGAAGACAAGAGAGAAGAAGCCTGCTGGCTGTTTGGAAGAACGCAGGGATTCTCAGTGCAAGTCTAT
GGGGAATGTATTCCCTCAGCCCCAGAATACAACTTTACCCCTTGCTCCCGCTCAGCAAACTGGGGCTGAA
TGTGAAGAAACTGAAGTTGATCAACATGTTAGACAACAGCTTCTACAAAGAAAACCACAGCAGCACTGCT
CCTCTGTTACAGGTGACAATTTGTCTGAGGCAGGAGCTGCATCAGTTATACATTCAGATACTTCAAGTCA
GCCCAGTGTAGCCTATTCCTCAAATCAAACGATGGGCTCTCAAATGGTTTCTAATATCCCGCAGGCTGAA
GTAAATGTTCCAGGGCAAATTTATTCATCTCAGCAACTAGTAGGACATTACCAGCAAGTTTCAGGGTTAC
AGAAGCATTCAAAGCTGACTCAGCCGCAGATTTTGCCTTTGGTTCAAGGTCAGTCCACTGTTTTACCTGT
ACATGTCCTTGGACCGACAGTTGTTTCACAACCCCAGGTTTCCCCATTAACTGTTCAGAAGGTCCCACAG
ATAAAGCCTGTATCCCAACCAGTTGGAGCTGAACAACAAGCAGCTCTTCTAAAACCAGATTTAGTTCGAA
GCTTGAATCAAGATGTGGCAACTACGAAGGAAAACGTCAGTAGCCCTGATAACCCAAGTGGAAATGGCAA
ACAGGATCGGATCAAACAGAGAAGAGCTTCCTGTCCCCGACCAGAGAAGGGGACTAAATTTCAGCTTACC
GTCCTTCAGGTATCAACCTCTGGAGATAACATGGTAGAGTGTCAGCTGGAGACACACAACAACAAGATGG
TCACCTTCAAGTTTGATGTTGATGGTGATGCGCCAGAGGATATTGCAGACTATATGGTTGAAGATAACTT
TGTGCTGGAAAGTGAGAAAGAAAAATTTGTAGAAGAATTGAGAGCTATTGTAGGTCAAGCCCAGGAGATC
CTTCATGTCCACTTTGCCACAGAAAGAGCCACTGGAGTTGATTCTATTACTGTGGACTCCAACAGTAGCC
AGACAGGGTCATCTGAACAAGTACAGATAAATTCTACATCTACTCAAACCAGCAATGAATCTGCTCCTCA
GTCATCCCCAGTTGGTCGGTGGCGATTCTGTATCAATCAGACGATAAGAAACCGTGAGACTCAGTCTCCT
CCTTCTCTTCAGCATTCCATGTCTGCGGTTCCTGGCCGACATCCACTTCCTAGTCCAAAAAACACAAGTA
ATAAGGAAATATCACGGGACACATTGCTCACTATAGAAAATAATCCATGCCACCGTGCACTTTTCACCTC
CAAATCAGAACACAAGGATGTGGTTGATGGTAAGATTTCTGAATGTGCTAGTGTAGAAACCAAGCAGCCA
GCTATACTTTATCAAGTGGAAGATAACAGGCAGATAATGGCACCAGTTACTAATAGTTCCAGTTACTCTA
CTACTTCAGTTCGTGCAGTTCCAGCTGAATGTGAGGGACTCACCAAACAAGCAAGCATATTCATACCTGT
GTATCCATGTCACCAAACTGCCAGTCAGGCTGATGCACTTATGTCCCATCCTGGCGAATCAACTCAGACT
TCTGGTAACTCTCTTACAACTCTGGCATTTGATCAAAAGCCTCAAACCTTATCAGTACAGCAGCCAGCTA
TGGATGCAGAGTTTATTTCTCAAGAAGGAGAAACTACAGTGAACACTGAAGCAAGTTCTCCTAAGACAGT
CATTCCCACTCAGACCCCTGGCCTTGAACCAACTACCCTTCAACCCACTACTGTCCTGGAATCAGATGGA
GAAAGACCTCCAAAACTGGAGTTTGCAGACAACCGAATTAAAACTCTGGATGAAAAATTAAGAAACTTGC
TCTATCAGGAGCACAGCATCTCTAGCATCTATCCCGAGAGTCAGAAGGATACCCAAAGCATAGACTCTCC
ATTTTCTTCCTCTGCTGAAGATACCCTCTCCTGTCCAGTGACAGAAGTCATAGCCATCAGTCACTGTGGA
ATTAAAGATAGCCCTGTACAATCCCCTAATTTCCAACAGACAGGCTCTAAGCTTCTGTCCAATGTGGCTG
CAAGTCAGCCTGCTAATATATCAGTGTTCAAAAGGGACCTGAATGTGATAACTTCTGTACCCAGCGAATT
GTGTTTACATGAGATGTCCTCAGATGCTTCACTTCCAGGGGATCCAGAGGCCTATCCTGCTGCTGTGTCA
AGCGGTGGAGCCATTCATCTGCAGACAGGAGTGGAAACAGAAGAGATGAGATCAGCAATTGCTCCTGATC
CCATTCCTCTGACACGGGAGTCCACAGCTGATACTAGGGCTTTGAATAGATGTAAAGCGATGAGTGGATC
ATTTCAGCGGGGTCGGTTCCAGGTGATTACAATTCCTCAGCAGCAGTCAGCAAAAATGACATCTTTTGGA
ATAGAACACATATCAGTGTTCAGTGAGACAAACCATTCTAGTGAAGAAGCCTTTATTAAAACAGCAAAGT
CTCAGTTGGTAGAAATAGAACCTGCCACACAAAATCCAAAAACTTCGTTTTCTTATGAGAAGTTACAAGC
TCTTCAGGAAACCTGTAAAGAAAATAAAGGAGTTCCCAAACAAGGTGACAACTTCTTATCTTTCAGCGCA
GCTTGTGAGACTGATGTATCTTCAGTGACCCCAGAAAAGGAATTTGAAGAAACTTCAGCCACAGGAAGTA
GCATGCAGTCTGGATCTGAACTGTTGCTTAAAGAGAGAGAGATATTGACTGCTGGGAAACAGCCTAGCTC
TGATAGTGAATTTTCAGCCAGTCTTGCTGGCAGTGGAAAGTCAGTGGCAAAGACTGGTCCAGAGAGTAAT
CAGTGCTTACCACACCACGAAGAACAAGCTTATGCTCAAACACAGAGTTCACTCTTCTATTCGCCATCTT
CCCCAATGAGCAGTGATGATGAATCAGAAATAGAGGATGAGGACTTGAAGGTGGAGCTTCAAAGATTACG
AGAAAAACACATTCAGGAGGTGGTAAATCTTCAAACCCAGCAGAATAAGGAGCTGCAGGAGCTCTATGAA
CGCCTTCGGTCAATTAAAGATAGCAAAACCCAATCTACTGAGATTCCTTTGCCACCTGCATCACCACGTC
GACCAAGATCTTTCAAAAGCAAACTTCGAAGCCGCCCCCAGTCCTTGACACATGTGGACAATGGCATAGT
TGCTACAGATCCACTGTGTGTGGAGAGTAATGCAGCATCATGCCAACAGTCTCCAGCCAGTAAAAAAGGG
ATGTTCACAGATGACTTACACAAGCTGGTGGATGACTGGACAAAGGAAGCAGTAGGAAATTCTCTTATTA
AGCCAAGTTTAAACCAACTTAAACAAAGTCAACACAAACTAGAGACAGAAAACTGGAATAAAGTATCTGA
AAATACTCCGTCTACTATGGGCTACACATCAACATGGATTTCTTCTCTGTCCCAAATCCGTGGAGCTGTC
CCAACTTCCTTGCCACAAGGACTCTCACTCCCTTCATTTCCTGGGCCATTATCATCATATGGAATGCCTC
ACGTTTGTCAGTATAATGCTGTGGCGGGGGCGGGGTATCCAGTACAGTGGGTAGGAATTTCAGGAACAAC
ACAACAATCTGTAGTAATTCCCGCCCAATCTGGGGGACCATTCCAGCCAGGGATGAATATGCAGGCATTT
CCAACTTCATCAGTGCAGAATCCTGCCACAATCCCTCCTGGTCCTAAATG
